Addgene plasmid #46955: pAAV-Ku70-TC
Purpose: Plasmid containing the targeting construct to insert a GFP-FLAG tag at the N-terminus of the human XRCC6 gene coding for Ku70.
Depositing lab: Steve Jackson. Depositing organization: Gurdon Institute. Publication: A new method for high-resolution imaging of Ku foci to decipher mechanisms of DNA double-strand break repair. Britton S, Coates J, Jackson SP. J Cell Biol. 2013 Jul 29. 10.1083/jcb.201303073 PubMed 23897892.
Backbone
  Vector backbone: pAAV-MCS2
  Backbone size w/o insert (bp): 4650
  Total vector size (bp): 7319
  Vector type: AAV ; r
Growth in bacteria
  Bacterial resistance: Ampicillin, 100 μg/mL
  Growth temperature: 37°C
  Growth strain: XL1 Blue
  Copy number: High Copy
Gene/Insert
  Gene/Insert name: XRCC6 targeting construct (alt name: Ku70)
  Species: H. sapiens (human)
  Insert size (bp): 4426
  GenBank ID: NT_011520
  Entrez Gene: XRCC6 (a.k.a. CTC75, CTCBF, G22P1, KU70, ML8, TLAA)
  Tag / fusion protein: GFP-FLAG (N terminal on insert)
  Cloning method: Restriction Enzyme; 5′ cloning site NotI (not destroyed); 3′ cloning site NotI/Bsp12OI (destroyed during cloning)
  Sequencing primers: 5′ -; 3′ -
Terms and licenses: Academic/Nonprofit Terms; Industry Terms: Not Available to Industry
How to cite: pAAV-Ku70-TC was a gift from Steve Jackson (Addgene plasmid # 46955 ; http://n2t.net/addgene:46955 ; RRID:Addgene_46955)
