[The description below was written by a language model from this plasmid's Addgene catalogue record.]
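Description:
pAAV-Ku70-TC is a recombinant adeno-associated virus (AAV) gene-targeting plasmid built on the pAAV-MCS2 backbone. It is designed to knock a GFP-FLAG tag into the endogenous human XRCC6 locus, which encodes the DNA double-strand break repair factor Ku70. The plasmid is maintained in E. coli as a high-copy construct under ampicillin selection. The recorded total size is about 7.3 kb, with an insert of roughly 4.4 kb cloned by restriction digestion into a NotI site. The 5′ junction retains NotI, and the 3′ junction, formed from NotI and Bsp120I compatible ends, is destroyed.

The insert is described as an XRCC6 targeting construct derived from human genomic sequence, with the GFP-FLAG coding sequence placed so that it fuses to the N-terminus of Ku70. In AAV vectors of this type, the payload normally sits between the viral inverted terminal repeats, which allow it to be packaged into rAAV particles when helper functions are supplied. The resulting single-stranded viral genome then acts as a template for homologous recombination in human cells. Regions of homology flanking the tag would direct insertion at the start of the XRCC6 coding sequence, so that the tagged protein is expressed from the native promoter at physiological levels.

No feature table is provided. The record therefore does not state the lengths of the homology arms, whether a selectable marker or recombinase sites are present in the cassette, or which GFP variant is used. The associated work concerns high-resolution imaging of Ku foci at DNA double-strand breaks, consistent with using this construct to generate cell lines that express endogenously tagged, fluorescent and FLAG-purifiable Ku70.
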