>Addgene plasmid #46955 | pAAV-Ku70-TC | addgene partial sequence | sequence record 69148 | EGFP-N 5'-CGTCGCCGTCCAGCTCGACCAG-3'
CTTGCTAGCCATGTTGGCTACTGCTCACTAGGCGAAAGACGTTAACGTCAGTAACAGGCAAATTTAAATC
GAAAAAATACCGACCTCTAGGTTCTTGTGAGATCTGTTCTAAAAGCTTGGTTAGTAGTGAGGAATGTGGA
CGGTAAATCCTGCTGCCTCGAAAGCTCGGCAGTCGGACTGCATGTAAATGCGCATGGGGGCCATCCCAGT
AGCTGCCTCATCTCAGCTATCCCTCACGTTTCAGGGCCGGCGGCGGCCCGCGGAAGCCAGATCCCGGAGG
TCCCGCCCCCGACGCCATTTAGACGGTGAGGGATTCCCGCTCCAGGATTCTATGCTGACTAACGGACCCC
CTCGTCCTCAATACCGCCCAAAAACCTCCCCAAATTCCTCAATCACGCCCAATGAGATCTCAAACGCAGA
CAGGCCTCAAGCGCAGGCGGGCCGCAAGCGCAGGCGGGCCTCAAACGCAGGCGGGCCTCAAACGCGAGGT
GCCGCCTCCTTCCCGAGGAAGGAGCGTGGTCTCGAGTCTGTCGCTGCTCCTCGGATTCGCACACTTAAGG
CTAACGCTAACCCTCTAGCAAGGCTATGGGGGCGCGCGAGACCGACCGAGCGAAGCGGGACGAGGCCAGG
CCTAGCTGGCGAACAACACAAATGGATAACGGCCCGCTTACCTTTGGCGCAGGGAAGCGACCAACTTGGA
CAGAAGACGACAATCCACGCATGCGCGGGCCCTGTACTCGGTCCCAATCAACGCCCCCTACGTCATCACG
CATGTGCGCACTATATCGCGTCAGGCTGGCACGCACACTCCCCAACCAGCTTCTACCTATGTCCCTGACG
AAAGCCAACCCA
