>Addgene plasmid #46955 | pAAV-Ku70-TC | addgene partial sequence | sequence record 69157 | EGFP-C 5'-CATGGTCCTGCTGGAGTTCGTG-3'
ACGAGCTGTACAAGTCCGGACTCAGATCTGATTACAAGGATGACGACGATAAGACCGGTTCAGGGTGGGA
GTCATATTACAAAACCGAGGGCGATGAAGAAGCAGAGGAAGAACAAGAAGAGAACCTTGAAGCAAGTGGT
AAGTGACTTCAGCATGTAGTGCCATTCGGTGTGTGGAAGAAAGACCTTCCCTGCCTATCTCTGCTGGATG
GACTTTGCTGTTTGATGGCCTGCCCTTCTCCTCCCAGATAATTCTGAAATTCTTTTCTTCCTTTGAACTT
CGCAGAGCTACCCTAGGCTCTTATATGCAGATCTTACTCTAGTGTGCCCTAAGTTTTTTTTGGACACTGG
TAGTTTGACATCTTTTGGTCCCTGATAAATGGCCATGACCATAGGTATTTTTTGTCATCTTAAGTGGTTC
AGGTGAGACCCTTCTCATCCAGGAAAGTAGTGTTACCATTCCAGGACCTCAGTGTAAAAATGCCCCCACC
CTGCAATAACTACACCAACCAAAGAATAAACGCAAGCAACACAGTTACAGGAAAGTGATTGATTCCCTCA
CTATAGCCTCCACGTTTGGGAGTGTATGTGCAGGCAACACAGTAACACATAAAACAAAGGAAGAGAAATA
GGGGTACATGTAATCTTCATACTGGTTAATTTAACTCCTGAGCAGAAAAATTTTGAATATTTTTATTAAA
AATG
