>Addgene plasmid #46955 | pAAV-Ku70-TC | addgene partial sequence | sequence record 71322 | Amp-F 5'-AAGCCCTCCCGTATCGTAGT-3'
ACGAAATAGACAGATCGCTGAGATAGGTGCCTCACTGATTAAGCATTGGTAACTGTCAGACCAAGTTTAC
TCATATATACTTTAGATTGATTTAAAACTTCATTTTTAATTTAAAAGGATCTAGGTGAAGATCCTTTTTG
ATAATCTCATGACCAAAATCCCTTAACGTGAGTTTTCGTTCCACTGAGCGTCAGACCCCGTAGAAAAGAT
CAAAGGATCTTCTTGAGATCCTTTTTTTCTGCGCGTAATCTGCTGCTTGCAAACAAAAAAACCACCGCTA
CCAGCGGTGGTTTGTTTGCCGGATCAAGAGCTACCAACTCTTTTTCCGAAGGTAACTGGCTTCAGCAGAG
CGCAGATACCAAATACTGTTCTTCTAGTGTAGCCGTAGTTAGGCCACCACTTCAAGAACTCTGTAGCACC
GCCTACATACCTCGCTCTGCTAATCCTGTTACCAGTGGCTGCTGCCAGTGGCGATAAGTCGTGTCTTACC
GGGTTGGACTCAAGACGATAGTTACCGGATAAGGCGCAGCGGTCGGGCTGAACGGGGGGTTCGTGCACAC
AGCCCAGCTTGGAGCGAACGACCTACACCGAACTGAGATACCTACAGCGTGAGCTATGAGAAAGCGCCAC
GCTTCCCGAAGGGAGAAAGGCGGACAGGTATCCGGTAAGCGGCAGGGTCGGAACAGGAGAGCGCACGAGG
GAGCTTCCAGGGGGAAACGCCTGGTATCTTTATAGTCCTGTCGGGTTTCGCCACCTCTGACTTGAGCGTC
GATTTTTGTGATGCTCGTCAGGGGGGCGGAGCCTATGGAAAAACGCCAGCAACGCGGCCTTTTTACGGTT
CCTGGCCTTTTGCTGGCCTTTTGCTCACATGTCCTG
